>Addgene plasmid #243805 | pGEP116[EF1a-mNeonGreen]-pAAVS1-SA-Neo-TRE3Gs-NGN2-2A-Zeo-CAG-TETON3G | addgene full sequence | sequence record 486354 | Addgene NGS Result
CATGTTCTTTCCTGCGTTATCCCCTGATTCTGTGGATAACCGTATTACCGCCTTTGAGTGAGCTGATACC
GCTCGCCGCAGCCGAACGACCGAGCGCAGCGAGTCAGTGAGCGAGGAAGCGGAAGAGCGCCCAATACGCA
AACCGCCTCTCCCCGCGCGTTGGCCGATTCATTAATGCAGCTGGCACGACAGGTTTCCCGACTGGAAAGC
GGGCAGTGAGCGCAACGCAATTAATGTGAGTTAGCTCACTCATTAGGCACCCCAGGCTTTACACTTTATG
CTTCCGGCTCGTATGTTGTGTGGAATTGTGAGCGGATAACAATTTCACACAGGAAACAGCTATGACCATG
ATTACGCCAAGCGCGCCCGCCGGGTAACTCACGGGGTATCCATGTCCATTTCTGCGGCATCCAGCCAGGA
TACCCGTCCTCGCTGACGTAATATCCCAGCGCCGCACCGCTGTCATTAATCTGCACACCGGCACGGCAGT
TCCGGCTGTCGCCGGTATTGTTCGGGTTGCTGATGCGCTTCGGGCTGACCATCCGGAACTGTGTCCGGAA
AAGCCGCGACGAACTGGTATCCCAGGTGGCCTGAACGAACAGTTCACCGTTAAAGGCGTGCATGGCCACA
CCTTCCCGAATCATCATGGTAAACGTGCGTTTTCGCTCAACGTCAATGCAGCAGCAGTCATCCTCGGCAA
ACTCTTTCCATGCCGCTTCAACCTCGCGGGAAAAGGCACGGGCTTCTTCCTCCCCGATGCCCAGATAGCG
CCAGCTTGGGCGATGACTGAGCCGGAAAAAAGACCCGACGATATGATCCTGATGCAGCTAGATTAACCCT
AGAAAGATAGTCTGCGTAAAATTGACGCATGCATCTCGAGAGAGCAGAGCCAGGAACACCTGTAGGGAAG
GGGCAGGAGAGCCAGGGGCATGAGATGGTGGACGAGGAAGGGGGACAGGGAAGCCTGAGCGCCTCTCCTG
GGCTTGCCAAGGACTCAAACCCAGAAGCCCAGAGCAGGGCCTTAGGGAAGCGGGACCCTGCTCTGGGCGG
AGGAATATGTCCCAGATAGCACTGGGGACTCTTTAAGGAAAGAAGGATGGAGAAAGAGAAAGGGAGTAGA
GGCGGCCACGACCTGGTGAACACCTAGGACGCACCATTCTCACAAAGGGAGTTTTCCACACGGACACCCC
CCTCCTCACCACAGCCCTGCCAGGACGGGGCTGGCTACTGGCCTTATCTCACAGGTAAAACTGACGCACG
GAGGAACAATATAAATTGGGGACTAGAAAGGTGAAGAGCCAAAGTTAGAACTCAGGACCAACTTATTCTG
ATTTTGTTTTTCCAAACTGCTTCTCCTCTTGGGAAGTGTAAGGAAGCTGCAGCACCAGGATCAGTGAAAC
GCACCAGACAGCCGCGTCAGAGCAGCTCAGGTTCTGGGAGAGGGTAGCGCAGGGTGGCCACTGAGAACCG
GGCAGGTCACGCATCCCCCCCTTCCCTCCCACCCCCTGCCAAGCTCTCCCTCCCAGGATCCTCTCTGGCT
CCATCGTAAGCAAACCTTAGAGGTTCTGGCAAGGAGAGAGATGGCTCCAGGAAATGGGGGTGTGTCACCA
GATAAGGAATCTGCCTAACAGGAGGTGGGGGTTAGACCCAATATCAGGAGACTAGGAAGGAGGAGGCCTA
AGGATGGGGCTTTTCTGTCACCAATCCTGTCCCTAGTAGTGTACATGCCAGAACATTTCTCCCTCGAGTT
TACTCCCTATCAGTGATAGAGAACGTATGAAGAGTTTACTCCCTATCAGTGATAGAGAACGTATGCAGAC
TTTACTCCCTATCAGTGATAGAGAACGTATAAGGAGTTTACTCCCTATCAGTGATAGAGAACGTATGACC
AGTTTACTCCCTATCAGTGATAGAGAACGTATCTACAGTTTACTCCCTATCAGTGATAGAGAACGTATAT
CCAGTTTACTCCCTATCAGTGATAGAGAACGTATAAGCTTTGCTTATGTAAACCAGGGCGCCTATAAAAG
AGTGCTGATTTTTTGAGTAAACTTCAATTCCACAACACTTTTGTCTTATACCAACTTTCCGTACCACTTC
CTACCCTCGTAAAGCCGGGCGCGCCCCACCATGTTCGTCAAGAGCGAAACCCTGGAGCTGAAGGAGGAGG
AGGACGTGCTGGTGCTGCTGGGATCTGCATCACCTGCCCTGGCTGCTCTGACCCCACTGAGCTCCTCTGC
CGACGAAGAAGAGGAGGAGGAGCCCGGCGCCTCCGGCGGCGCCCGGAGACAGCGCGGCGCCGAGGCCGGC
CAGGGAGCAAGGGGAGGAGTGGCAGCAGGAGCCGAGGGCTGCCGCCCTGCCCGGCTGCTGGGCCTGGTGC
ACGATTGTAAGAGGCGCCCATCTAGGGCAAGGGCCGTGAGCAGGGGAGCAAAGACCGCCGAGACAGTGCA
GCGGATCAAGAAGACACGGAGACTGAAGGCCAACAATCGGGAGAGAAACAGGATGCACAACCTGAATGCC
GCCCTGGACGCACTGAGGGAGGTGCTGCCTACCTTCCCAGAGGATGCCAAGCTGACCAAGATCGAGACAC
TGAGATTTGCCCACAATTACATCTGGGCACTGACCGAGACACTGAGGCTGGCAGACCACTGCGGAGGAGG
AGGAGGAGGACTGCCAGGCGCCCTGTTCTCCGAGGCCGTGCTGCTGAGCCCTGGAGGAGCATCCGCCGCC
CTGAGCTCCTCTGGCGATTCTCCTAGCCCAGCCTCTACCTGGAGCTGCACAAACTCTCCCGCCCCTAGCT
CCTCTGTGAGCTCCAATTCCACATCTCCCTATTCTTGTACCCTGTCCCCAGCATCTCCTGCAGGAAGCGA
CATGGATTACTGGCAGCCCCCTCCACCCGACAAGCACAGATATGCCCCACACCTGCCCATCGCCAGGGAT
TGTATCGGCTCCGGCGCCACAAACTTTTCTCTGCTGAAGCAGGCAGGCGACGTGGAGGAGAATCCAGGAC
CCGTCGACATGGCCAAGTTGACCAGTGCCGTTCCGGTGCTCACCGCGCGCGACGTCGCCGGAGCGGTCGA
GTTCTGGACCGACCGGCTCGGGTTCTCCCGGGACTTCGTGGAGGACGACTTCGCCGGTGTGGTCCGGGAC
GACGTGACCCTGTTCATCAGCGCGGTCCAGGACCAGGTGGTGCCGGACAACACCCTGGCCTGGGTGTGGG
TGCGCGGCCTGGACGAGCTGTACGCCGAGTGGTCGGAGGTCGTGTCCACGAACTTCCGGGACGCCTCCGG
GCCGGCCATGACCGAGATCGGCGAGCAGCCGTGGGGGCGGGAGTTCGCCCTGCGCGACCCGGCCGGCAAC
TGCGTGCACTTCGTGGCCGAGGAGCAGGACTAATTAATTAACTGTGCCTTCTAGTTGCCAGCCATCTGTT
GTTTGCCCCTCCCCCGTGCCTTCCTTGACCCTGGAAGGTGCCACTCCCACTGTCCTTTCCTAATAAAATG
AGGAAATTGCATCGCATTGTCTGAGTAGGTGTCATTCTATTCTGGGGGGTGGGGTGGGGCAGGACAGCAA
GGGGGAGGATTGGGAAGACAATAGCAGGCATGCTGGGGATGCGGTGGGCTCTATGGATAACTTCGTATAA
TGTATGCTATACGAAGTTATGCCCGGGCAAGGATCTGCGATCGCTAGTTATTAATAGTAATCAATTACGG
GGTCATTAGTTCATAGCCCATATATGGAGTTCCGCGTTACATAACTTACGGTAAATGGCCCGCCTGGCTG
ACCGCCCAACGACCCCCGCCCATTGACGTCAATAATGACGTATGTTCCCATAGTAACGCCAATAGGGACT
TTCCATTGACGTCAATGGGTGGAGTATTTACGGTAAACTGCCCACTTGGCAGTACATCAAGTGTATCATA
TGCCAAGTACGCCCCCTATTGACGTCAATGACGGTAAATGGCCCGCCTGGCATTATGCCCAGTACATGAC
CTTATGGGACTTTCCTACTTGGCAGTACATCTACGTATTAGTCATCGCTATTACCATGGTCGAGGTGAGC
CCCACGTTCTGCTTCACTCTCCCCATCTCCCCCCCCTCCCCACCCCCAATTTTGTATTTATTTATTTTTT
AATTATTTTGTGCAGCGATGGGGGCGGGGCGGGGCGAGGGGCGGGGCGGGGCGAGGCGGAGAGGTGCGGC
GGCAGCCAATCAGAGCGGCGCGCTCCGAAAGTTTCCTTTTATGGCGAGGCGGCGGCGGCGGCGGCCCTAT
AAAAAGCGAAGCGCGCGGCGGGCGGGAGTCGCTGCGCGCTGCCTTCGCCCCGTGCCCCGCTCCGCCGCCG
CCTCGCGCCGCCCGCCCCGGCTCTGACTGACCGCGTTACTCCCACAGGTGAGCGGGCGGGACGGCCCTTC
TCCTCCGGGCTGTAATTAGCGCTTGGTTTAATGACGGCTTGTTTCTTTTCTGTGGCTGCGTGAAAGCCTT
GAGGGGCTCCGGGAGGGCCCTTTGTGCGGGGGGAGCGGCTCGGGGGGTGCGTGCGTGTGTGTGTGCGTGG
GGAGCGCCGCGTGCGGCTCCGCGCTGCCCGGCGGCTGTGAGCGCTGCGGGCGCGGCGCGGGGCTTTGTGC
GCTCCGCAGTGTGCGCGAGGGGAGCGCGGCCGGGGGCGGTGCCCCGCGGTGCGGGGGGGGCTGCGAGGGG
AACAAAGGCTGCGTGCGGGGTGTGTGCGTGGGGGGGTGAGCAGGGGGTGTGGGCGCGTCGGTCGGGCTGC
AACCCCCCCTGCACCCCCCTCCCCGAGTTGCTGAGCACGGCCCGGCTTCGGGTGCGGGGCTCCGTACGGG
GCGTGGCGCGGGGCTCGCCGTGCCGGGCGGGGGGTGGCGGCAGGTGGGGGTGCCGGGCGGGGCGGGGCCG
CCTCGGGCCGGGGAGGGCTCGGGGGAGGGGCGCGGCGGCCCCCGGAGCGCCGGCGGCTGTCGAGGCGCGG
CGAGCCGCAGCCATTGCCTTTTATGGTAATCGTGCGAGAGGGCGCAGGGACTTCCTTTGTCCCAAATCTG
TGCGGAGCCGAAATCTGGGAGGCGCCGCCGCACCCCCTCTAGCGGGCGCGGGGCGAAGCGGTGCGGCGCC
GGCAGGAAGGAAATGGGCGGGGAGGGCCTTCGTGCGTCGCCGCGCCGCCGTCCCCTTCTCCCTCTCCAGC
CTCGGGGCTGTCCGCGGGGGGACGGCTGCCTTCGGGGGGGGACGGGGCAGGGCGGGGTTCGGCTTCTGGC
GTGTGACCGGCGGCTCTAGAGCCTCTGCTAACCATGTTCATGCCTTCTTCTTTTTCCTACAGCTCCTGGG
CAACGTGCTGGTTATTGTGCTGTCTCATCATTTTGGCAAAGAATTGCGGCCGCCACCATGTCTAGACTGG
ACAAGAGCAAAGTCATAAACTCTGCTCTGGAATTACTCAATGGAGTCGGTATCGAAGGCCTGACGACAAG
GAAACTCGCTCAAAAGCTGGGAGTTGAGCAGCCTACCCTGTACTGGCACGTGAAGAACAAGCGGGCCCTG
CTCGATGCCCTGCCAATCGAGATGCTGGACAGGCATCATACCCACTCCTGCCCCCTGGAAGGCGAGTCAT
GGCAAGACTTTCTGCGGAACAACGCCAAGTCATACCGCTGTGCTCTCCTCTCACATCGCGACGGGGCTAA
AGTGCATCTCGGCACCCGCCCAACAGAGAAACAGTACGAAACCCTGGAAAATCAGCTCGCGTTCCTGTGT
CAGCAAGGCTTCTCCCTGGAGAACGCACTGTACGCTCTGTCCGCCGTGGGCCACTTTACACTGGGCTGCG
TATTGGAGGAACAGGAGCATCAAGTAGCAAAAGAGGAAAGAGAGACACCTACCACCGATTCTATGCCCCC
ACTTCTGAAACAAGCAATTGAGCTGTTCGACCGGCAGGGAGCCGAACCTGCCTTCCTTTTCGGCCTGGAA
CTAATCATATGTGGCCTGGAGAAACAGCTAAAGTGCGAAAGCGGCGGGCCGACCGACGCCCTTGACGATT
TTGACTTAGACATGCTCCCAGCCGATGCCCTTGACGACTTTGACCTTGATATGCTGCCTGCTGACGCTCT
TGACGATTTTGACCTTGACATGCTCCCCGGGTCATAGGTTTAAACCTGTGCCTTCTAGTTGCCAGCCATC
TGTTGTTTGCCCCTCCCCCGTGCCTTCCTTGACCCTGGAAGGTGCCACTCCCACTGTCCTTTCCTAATAA
AATGAGGAAATTGCATCGCATTGTCTGAGTAGGTGTCATTCTATTCTGGGGGGTGGGGTGGGGCAGGACA
GCAAGGGGGAGGATTGGGAAGACAATAGCAGGCATGCTGGGGATGCGGTGGGCTCTATGGCTTAAGGATC
TCCATAAGAGAAGAGGGACAGCTATGACTGGGAGTAGTCAGGAGAGGAGGAAAAATCTGGCTAGTAAAAC
AGGTAAGGAAAATTTTAGGGATGTTAAAGAAAAAAATAACACAAAACAAAATATAAAAAAAATCTAACCT
CAAGTCAAGGCTTTTCTATGGAATAAGGAATGGACAGCAGGGGGCTGTTTCATATACTGATGACCTCTTT
ATAGCCAACCTTTGTTCATGGCAGCCAGCATATGGGCATATGTTGCCAAACTCTAAACCAAATACTCATT
CTGATGTTTTAAATGATTTGCCCTCCCATATGTCCTTCCGAGTGAGAGACACAAAAAATTCCAACACACT
ATTGCAATGAAAATAAATTTCCTTTATTAGCCAGAAGTCAGATGCTCAAGGGGCTTCATGATGTCCCCAT
AATTTTTGGCAGAGGGAAAAAGATCACAGTGGTATTTGTGAGCCAGGGCATTGGCCACACCAGCCACCAC
CTTCTGATAGGCAGCCTGCACCTGAGGAGTGTTAACCTATTAAAAGAACTCATCCAGCAGTCTGTAAAAA
GCAATCCTCTGTGAATCAGGTGCGGCAATCCCATACAGCACCAGGAACCTATCGGCCCATTCCCCGCCCA
GTTCCTCTGCAATGTCTCTTGTGGCCAGGGCGATGTCCTGGTATCTGTCGGCGACGCCCAGTCGTCCACA
ATCAATAAACCCACTGAATCTGCCATTCTCCACCATGATGTTGGGCAGGCAAGCGTCGCCATGGGTGACC
ACCAGATCTTCTCCGTCTGGCATTCTGGCTTTCAGCCGTGCAAACAGCTCTGCAGGAGCCAGCCCCTGGT
GTTCCTCATCCAGATCGTCCTGGTCCACCAGCCCGGCCTCCATTCGGGTTCGAGCCCTCTCAATGCGATG
TTTAGCCTGGTGATCGAAAGGGCAGGTGGCGGGGTCCAGAGTATGCAGTCTCCGCATGGCATCTGCCATG
ATGGAGACCTTCTCAGCTGGTGCCAGGTGGGAGCTCAGCAGGTCCTGTCCTGGCACTTCTCCCAGCAGCA
GCCAATCTCGCCCGGCCTCAGTGACCACGTCCAGGACTGCAGCACAAGGCACTCCTGTGGTGGCCAGCCA
GCTCAGGCGGGCTGCTTCATCCTGCAGCTCGTTCAGTGCTCCTGACAGGTCTGTCTTGACAAACAGCACG
GGGCGCCCCTGAGCACTCAGCCGGAACACGGCTGCGTCAGAGCATCCAATAGTCTGCTGTGCCCAATCGT
ATCCAAACAGTCTTTCGACCCAAGCGGCTGGTGACCCGGCGTGCAGTCCGTCCTGCTCAATCATGATATC
AGGACCGGGGTTTTCTTCCACGTCTCCTGCTTGCTTTAACAGAGAGAAGTTCGTGGCACCAGAGCCAGAT
CTCTCGAGGCCCTGTGGGAGGAAGAGAAGAGGTCAGAAGCTTGACGCGTGCCCCACTGTGGGGTGGAGGG
GACAGATAAAAGTACCCAGAACCAGAGCCACATTAACCGGCCCTGGGAATATAAGGTGGTCCCAGCTCGG
GGACACAGGATCCCTGGAGGCAGCAAACATGCTGTCCTGAAGTGGACATAGGGGCCCGGGTTGGAGGAAG
AAGACTAGCTGAGCTCTCGGACCCCTGGAAGATGCCATGACAGGGGGCTGGAAGAGCTAGCACAGACTAG
AGAGGTAAGGGGGGTAGGGGAGCTGCCCAAATGAAAGGAGTGAGAGGTGACCCGAATCCACAGGAGAACG
GGGTGTCCAGGCAAAGAAAGCAAGAGGATGGAGAGGTGGCTAAAGCCAGGGAGACGGGGTACTTTGGGGT
TGTCCAGAAAAACGGTGATGATGCAGGCCTACAAGAAGGGGAGGCGGGACGCAAGGGAGACATCCGTCGG
AGAAGGCCATCCTAAGAAACGAGAGATGGCACAGGCCCCAGAAGGAGAAGGAAAAGGGAACCCAGCGAGT
GAAGACGGCATGGGGTTGGGTGAGGGAGGAGAGATGCCCGGAGAGGACCCAGACACGGGGAGGATCCGCT
CAGAGGACATCACGTGGTGCAGCGCCGAGAAGGAAGTGCTCCGGAAAGAGCATCCTTGGGCAGCAACACA
GCAGAGAGCAAGGGGAAGAGGGAGTGGAGGAAGACGGAACCTGAAGGAGGCGGCAGGGAAGGATCTGGGC
CAGCCGTAGAGGTGACCCAGGCCACAAGCTGCAGACAGAAAGCGGCACAGGCCCAGGGGAGAGAATGCTG
GTCAGAGAAAGCAGGTACCAAGGGCGAATTCCAGCACACTGGCGGCCGTTACTAGTGGCCGTGGAGGCCT
TTTCCCCGTATCCCCCCAGGTGTCTGCAGGCTCAAAGAGCAGCGAGAAGCGTTCAGAGGAAAGCGATCCC
GTGCCACCTTCCCCGTGCCCGGGCTGTCCCCGCACGCTGCCGGCTCGGGGATGCGGGGGGAGCGCCGGAC
CGGAGCGGAGCCCCGGGCGGCTCGCTGCTGCCCCCTAGCGGGGGAGGGACGTAATTACATCCCTGGGGGC
TTTGGGGGGGGGCTGTCCCTCATAAAAGTTTTGTTACTTTATAGAAGAAATTTTGAGTTTTTGTTTTTTT
TAATAAATAAATAAACATAAATAAATTGTTTGTTGAATTTATTATTAGTATGTAAGTGTAAATATAATAA
AACTTAATATCTATTCAAATTAATAAATAAACCTCGATATACAGACCGATAAAACACATGCGTCAATTTT
ACACATGATTATCTTTAACGTACGTCACAATATGATTATCTTTCTAGGGTTAATCTAGCTGCGTGTTCTG
CAGCGTGTCGAGCATCTTCATCTGCTCCATCACGCTGTAAAACACATTTGCACCGCGAGTCTGCCCGTCC
TCCACGGGTTCAAAAACGTGAATGAACGAGGCGCGCTCACTGGCCGTCGTTTTACAACGTCGTGACTGGG
AAAACCCTGGCGTTACCCAACTTAATCGCCTTGCAGCACATCCCCCTTTCGCCAGCTGGCGTAATAGCGA
AGAGGCCCGCACCGATCGCCCTTCCCAACAGTTGCGCAGCCTGAATGGCGAATGGG
[124 nt withheld, positions 9437-9560]
C
[91 nt withheld, positions 9562-9652]
A
[49 nt withheld, positions 9654-9702]
CCTTTGACGTTGGAGTCCACGTTCTTT
[37 nt withheld, positions 9730-9766]
ACCCTATCTCGGTCTATTCTTTTGATTTATAAGGGATTTTGCCGATTTCGGCCTATTGGTTAAAAAATGA
GCTGATTTAACAAAAATTTAACGCGAATTTTAACAAAATATTAACGCTTACAATTTAGGTGGCACTTTTC
GGGGAAATGTGCGCGGAACCCCTATTTGTTTATTTTTCTAAATACATTCAAATATGTATCCGCTCATGAG
ACAATAACCCTGATAAATGCTTCAATAATATTGAAAAAGGAAGAGTATGAGTATTCAACATTTCCGTGTC
GCCCTTATTCCCTTTTTTGCGGCATTTTGCCTTCCTGTTTTTGCTCACCCAGAAACGCTGGTGAAAGTAA
AAGATGCTGAAGATCAGTTGGGTGCACGAGTGGGTTACATCGAACTGGATCTCAACAGCGGTAAGATCCT
TGAGAGTTTTCGCCCCGAAGAACGTTTTCCAATGATGAGCACTTTTAAAGTTCTGCTATGTGGCGCGGTA
TTATCCCGTATTGACGCCGGGCAAGAGCAACTCGGTCGCCGCATACACTATTCTCAGAATGACTTGGTTG
AGTACTCACCAGTCACAGAAAAGCATCTTACGGATGGCATGACAGTAAGAGAATTATGCAGTGCTGCCAT
AACCATGAGTGATAACACTGCGGCCAACTTACTTCTGACAACGATCGGAGGACCGAAGGAGCTAACCGCT
TTTTTGCACAACATGGGGGATCATGTAACTCGCCTTGATCGTTGGGAACCGGAGCTGAATGAAGCCATAC
CAAACGACGAGCGTGACACCACGATGCCTGTAGCAATGGCAACAACGTTGCGCAAACTATTAACTGGCGA
ACTACTTACTCTAGCTTCCCGGCAACAATTAATAGACTGGATGGAGGCGGATAAAGTTGCAGGACCACTT
CTGCGCTCGGCCCTTCCGGCTGGCTGGTTTATTGCTGATAAATCTGGAGCCGGTGAGCGTGGGTCTCGCG
GTATCATTGCAGCACTGGGGCCAGATGGTAAGCCCTCCCGTATCGTAGTTATCTACACGACGGGGAGTCA
GGCAACTATGGATGAACGAAATAGACAGATCGCTGAGATAGGTGCCTCACTGATTAAGCATTGGTAACTG
TCAGACCAAGTTTACTCATATATACTTTAGATTGATTTAAAACTTCATTTTTAATTTAAAAGGATCTAGG
TGAAGATCCTTTTTGATAATCTCATGACCAAAATCCCTTAACGTGAGTTTTCGTTCCACTGAGCGTCAGA
CCCCGTAGAAAAGATCAAAGGATCTTCTTGAGATCCTTTTTTTCTGCGCGTAATCTGCTGCTTGCAAACA
AAAAAACCACCGCTACCAGCGGTGGTTTGTTTGCCGGATCAAGAGCTACCAACTCTTTTTCCGAAGGTAA
CTGGCTTCAGCAGAGCGCAGATACCAAATACTGTTCTTCTAGTGTAGCCGTAGTTAGGCCACCACTTCAA
GAACTCTGTAGCACCGCCTACATACCTCGCTCTGCTAATCCTGTTACCAGTGGCTGCTGCCAGTGGCGAT
AAGTCGTGTCTTACCGGGTTGGACTCAAGACGATAGTTACCGGATAAGGCGCAGCGGTCGGGCTGAACGG
GGGGTTCGTGCACACAGCCCAGCTTGGAGCGAACGACCTACACCGAACTGAGATACCTACAGCGTGAGCT
ATGAGAAAGCGCCACGCTTCCCGAAGGGAGAAAGGCGGACAGGTATCCGGTAAGCGGCAGGGTCGGAACA
GGAGAGCGCACGAGGGAGCTTCCAGGGGGAAACGCCTGGTATCTTTATAGTCCTGTCGGGTTTCGCCACC
TCTGACTTGAGCGTCGATTTTTGTGATGCTCGTCAGGGGGGCGGAGCCTATGGAAAAACGCCAGCAACGC
GGCCTTTTTACGGTTCCTGGCCTTTTGCTGGCCTTTTGCTCACATGGGGCAGAGCGCACATCGCCCACAG
TCCCCGAGAAGTTGGGGGGAGGGGTCGGCAATTGATCCGGTGCCTAGAGAAGGTGGCGCGGGGTAAACTG
GGAAAGTGATGTCGTGTACTGGCTCCGCCTTTTTCCCGAGGGTGGGGGAGAACCGTATATAAGTGCAGTA
GTCGCCGTGAACGTTCTTTTTCGCAACGGGTTTGCCGCCAGAACACAGGACCGGTCCACCATGGGATCAG
ATCCAAAAAAGAAGAGAAAGGTAGACCCGAAGAAAAAGCGTAAGGTCGATCCCAAAAAGAAACGGAAAGT
GGGATCACCAGTCGCCACCATGGTGAGCAAGGGCGAGGAGGATAACATGGCCTCTCTCCCAGCGACACAT
GAGTTACACATCTTTGGCTCCATCAACGGTGTGGACTTTGACATGGTGGGTCAGGGCACCGGCAATCCAA
ATGATGGTTATGAGGAGTTAAACCTGAAGTCCACCAAGGGTGACCTCCAGTTCTCCCCCTGGATTCTGGT
CCCTCATATCGGGTATGGCTTCCATCAGTACCTGCCCTACCCTGACGGGATGTCGCCTTTCCAGGCCGCC
ATGGTAGATGGCTCCGGCTACCAAGTCCATCGCACAATGCAGTTTGAAGATGGTGCCTCCCTTACTGTTA
ACTACCGCTACACCTACGAGGGAAGCCACATCAAAGGAGAGGCCCAGGTGAAGGGGACTGGTTTCCCTGC
TGACGGTCCTGTGATGACCAACTCGCTGACCGCTGCGGACTGGTGCAGGTCGAAGAAGACTTACCCCAAC
GACAAAACCATCATCAGTACCTTTAAGTGGAGTTACACCACTGGAAATGGCAAGCGCTACCGGAGCACTG
CGCGGACCACCTACACCTTTGCCAAGCCAATGGCGGCTAACTATCTGAAGAACCAGCCGATGTACGTGTT
CCGTAAGACGGAGCTCAAGCACTCCAAGACCGAGCTCAACTTCAAGGAGTGGCAAAAGGCCTTTACCGAT
GTGATGGGCATGGACGAGCTGTACAAGTAAGAATTCGATATCAAGCTTATCGGTAATCAACCTCTGGATT
ACAAAATTTGTGAAAGATTGACTGGTATTCTTAACTATGTTGCTCCTTTTACGCTATGTGGATACGCTGC
TTTAATGCCTTTGTATCATGCTATTGCTTCCCGTATGGCTTTCATTTTCTCCTCCTTGTATAAATCCTGG
TTGCTGTCTCTTTATGAGGAGTTGTGGCCCGTTGTCAGGCAACGTGGCGTGGTGTGCACTGTGTTTGCTG
ACGCAACCCCCACTGGTTGGGGCATTGCCACCACCTGTCAGCTCCTTTCCGGGACTTTCGCTTTCCCCCT
CCCTATTGCCACGGCGGAACTCATCGCCGCCTGCCTTGCCCGCTGCTGGACAGGGGCTCGGCTGTTGGGC
ACTGACAATTCCGTGGTGTTGTCGGGGAAATCATCGTCCTTTCCTTGGCTGCTCGCCTGTGTTGCCACCT
GGATTCTGCGCGGGACGTCCTTCTGCTACGTCCCTTCGGCCCTCAATCCAGCGGACCTTCCTTCCCGCGG
CCTGCTGCCGGCTCTGCGGCCTCTTCCGCGTCTTCGCCTTCGCCCTCAGACGAGTCGGATCTCCCTTTGG
GCCGCCTCCCCGCATCGATACCGTCGACCTCG
Features (pLannotate 1.2.2; 36 found; start..end, strand, type, name):
      1..125     +  rep_origin     RSF ori (fragment): Plasmids containing the RSF 1030 origin of replication can be propagated in E. coli cells that contain additional plasmids with compatible origins.
    127..219     +  CDS            lacI (fragment): lac repressor; lacI; The lac repressor binds to the lac operator to inhibit transcription in E. coli. This inhibition can be relieved by adding lactose or isopropyl-β-D-thiogalactopyranoside (IPTG).
    232..253     +  protein_bind   CAP binding site: CAP binding activates transcription in the presence of cAMP. E. coli catabolite activator protein
    268..298     +  promoter       lac promoter: promoter for the E. coli lac operon
    302..324     +  protein_bind   lac operator (fragment): The lac repressor binds to the lac operator to inhibit transcription in E. coli. This inhibition can be relieved by adding lactose or isopropyl-β-D-thiogalactopyranoside (IPTG). lac repressor encoded by lacI
    360..827     -  CDS            B (fragment): PORTL_LAMBD - Experimental evidence at protein level: Swiss-Prot protein existence level 1. Forms the portal vertex of the capsid (PubMed:6228056, PubMed:6232391). This portal plays critical roles in head assembly, genome packaging, neck/tail attachment, and genome ejection (Probable). The portal protein multimerizes as a single ring-shaped homododecamer arranged around a central channel (PubMed:6232391). Binds to the terminase subunits to form the packaging machine (PubMed:7799432). From Escherichia phage lambda (Bacteriophage lambda).
   1010..1539    -  misc_feature   HA-R: right homology arm from the adeno-associated virus integration site (AAVS1) within intron 1 of the human PPP1R12C gene
   1746..2113    +  promoter       TRE3GS promoter: 3rd-generation Tet-responsive promoter that can be activated by binding of Tet-On® 3G, modified to eliminate binding sites for endogenous mammalian transcription factors
   2131..2946    +  CDS            NEUROG2: NGN2_HUMAN - Also known as ATOH4, BHLHA8, NGN2. Experimental evidence at protein level: Swiss-Prot protein existence level 1. Transcriptional regulator. Involved in neuronal differentiation. Activates transcription by binding to the E box (5'- CANNTG-3'). From Homo sapiens (Human).
   3019..3390    +  CDS            ble: BLE_STRHI - Experimental evidence at protein level: Swiss-Prot protein existence level 1. Binding protein with a strong affinity to the bleomycin family of antibiotics. From Streptoalloteichus hindustanus.
   3402..3626    +  polyA_signal   bGH poly(A) signal: bovine growth hormone polyadenylation signal
   3627..3660    -  protein_bind   loxP: Cre-mediated recombination occurs in the 8-bp core sequence (GCATACAT). Cre recombinase
   3745..4048    +  enhancer       CMV enhancer: human cytomegalovirus immediate early enhancer
   4050..4294    +  promoter       chicken β-actin promoter: contains a 21-bp deletion relative to the standard chicken β-actin promoter
   4295..5312    +  intron         chimeric intron: chimera between introns from chicken β-actin and rabbit β-globin
   5378..6075    +  CDS            rtTA3 (fragment): reverse tetracycline transactivator 3 activates expression from Tet-responsive promoters in the presence of doxycycline
   6005..6115    +  CDS            VP48: 3 tandem repeats of the minimal activation domain of herpes simplex virus VP16 (Cheng et al., 2013)
   6136..6360    +  polyA_signal   bGH poly(A) signal: bovine growth hormone polyadenylation signal
   6693..6748    -  polyA_signal   β-globin poly(A) signal: rabbit β-globin polyadenylation signal (Gil and Proudfoot, 1987)
   6819..6890    -  CDS            HBB (fragment): HBB_PONPY - Experimental evidence at transcript level: Swiss-Prot protein existence level 2. Involved in oxygen transport from the lung to the various peripheral tissues. From Pongo pygmaeus (Bornean orangutan).
   6903..7694    -  CDS            neo: KKA2_KLEPN - Also known as kan, nptII. Experimental evidence at protein level: Swiss-Prot protein existence level 1. Resistance to kanamycin, neomycin, paromomycin, ribostamycin, butirosin and gentamicin B. From Klebsiella pneumoniae.
   7701..7757    -  CDS            P2A: 2A peptide from porcine teschovirus-1 polyprotein Eukaryotic ribosomes fail to insert a peptide bond between the Gly and Pro residues, yielding separate polypeptides.
   7781..7806    -  misc_feature   SA: splice acceptor site
   7820..8623    -  misc_feature   HA-L: left homology arm from the adeno-associated virus integration site (AAVS1) within intron 1 of the human PPP1R12C gene
   9156..9275    -  CDS            B (fragment): PORTL_LAMBD - Experimental evidence at protein level: Swiss-Prot protein existence level 1. Forms the portal vertex of the capsid (PubMed:6228056, PubMed:6232391). This portal plays critical roles in head assembly, genome packaging, neck/tail attachment, and genome ejection (Probable). The portal protein multimerizes as a single ring-shaped homododecamer arranged around a central channel (PubMed:6232391). Binds to the terminase subunits to form the packaging machine (PubMed:7799432). From Escherichia phage lambda (Bacteriophage lambda).
   9277..9432    +  CDS            lacZα (fragment): LacZα fragment of β-galactosidase; lacZ fragment
   9437..9865    +  rep_origin     f1 ori (sequence partly withheld): f1 bacteriophage origin of replication; arrow indicates direction of (+) strand synthesis
   9918..10022   +  promoter       AmpR promoter: bla
  10023..10883   +  CDS            AmpR: β-lactamase; bla; confers resistance to ampicillin, carbenicillin, and related antibiotics
  11054..11642   +  rep_origin     ori: high-copy-number ColE1/pMB1/pBR322/pUC origin of replication
  11703..11914   +  promoter       EF-1α core promoter: core promoter for human elongation factor EF-1α
  11939..11959   +  CDS            SV40 NLS: nuclear localization signal of SV40 (simian virus 40) large T antigen
  12026..12733   +  CDS            mNeonGreen: mNeonGreen is a basic (constitutively fluorescent) green/yellow fluorescent protein published in 2013, derived from Branchiostoma lanceolatum. It is reported to be a very rapidly-maturing monomer with moderate acid sensitivity.
  12737..12758   +  misc_feature   MCS (fragment): pBluescript multiple cloning site
  12761..13349   +  misc_feature   WPRE: woodchuck hepatitis virus posttranscriptional regulatory element
  13350..13368   +  misc_feature   MCS (fragment): pBluescript multiple cloning site
