[The description below was written by a language model from this plasmid's Addgene catalogue record and pLannotate feature annotations shown in this document.]
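Description:
pGEP116[EF1a-mNeonGreen]-pAAVS1-SA-Neo-TRE3Gs-NGN2-2A-Zeo-CAG-TETON3G is a roughly 13.4 kb donor (targeting) plasmid for knocking a doxycycline-inducible human NEUROG2 (NGN2) cassette into the AAVS1 safe harbor locus, which lies in intron 1 of PPP1R12C. The repository lists the vector type as TALEN, but the annotated features show no nuclease coding sequence; the plasmid appears to serve as the homology-directed repair template used alongside separately supplied nucleases. It is propagated in E. coli as a high-copy plasmid through a ColE1/pUC-type origin with ampicillin resistance, and it also carries an f1 origin and remnants of lac and cloning-vector sequences.

Between the left and right AAVS1 homology arms sit three units. A splice acceptor followed by P2A and the neomycin resistance gene, ending in a rabbit β-globin polyadenylation signal, forms a promoterless trap. G418 resistance therefore depends on splicing from the endogenous PPP1R12C transcript, which enriches for correctly targeted integrants. A CAG promoter (CMV enhancer, chicken β-actin promoter, chimeric intron) constitutively drives the Tet-On 3G reverse transactivator with a bGH poly(A) signal. The TRE3GS promoter drives NGN2 followed by the ble (Zeocin resistance) gene, linked by a 2A sequence according to the construct name, so adding doxycycline induces both the neurogenic transcription factor and a selectable marker. A single loxP site lies between the NGN2 and transactivator units.

Outside the homology arms, an EF-1α core promoter expresses mNeonGreen with an SV40 NLS annotated just upstream, followed by a WPRE. Because of this position, the reporter can mark transfected cells and should be absent after precise targeting, which may help flag random backbone integration. The stated use is directed differentiation of human stem cells into neural cells.
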