Addgene plasmid #243805: pGEP116[EF1a-mNeonGreen]-pAAVS1-SA-Neo-TRE3Gs-NGN2-2A-Zeo-CAG-TETON3G
Purpose: Integrates dox-inducible hNGN2 into the human AASV1 safe harbor locus for directed differentiation of neural cells from stem cells
Depositing lab: Michael Wells. Depositing organization: University of California, Los Angeles (UCLA).
Backbone
  Vector backbone: pGEP116
  Total vector size (bp): 13366
  Modifications to backbone: EF1a-mNeonGreen
  Vector type: TALEN
  Selectable markers: Neomycin (select with G418), Zeocin
Growth in bacteria
  Bacterial resistance: Ampicillin, 100 μg/mL
  Growth temperature: 37°C
  Growth strain: DH5alpha
  Copy number: High Copy
Gene/Insert
  Gene/Insert name: NGN2
  Species: H. sapiens (human)
  Insert size (bp): 5945
  Entrez Gene: NEUROG2 (a.k.a. Atoh4, Math4A, NGN2, bHLHa8, ngn-2)
  Promoter: TRE3GS
  Cloning method: Unknown
  Sequencing primers: 5′ n/a
Terms and licenses: Academic/Nonprofit Terms; Industry Terms: Not Available to Industry
How to cite: pGEP116[EF1a-mNeonGreen]-pAAVS1-SA-Neo-TRE3Gs-NGN2-2A-Zeo-CAG-TETON3G was a gift from Michael Wells (Addgene plasmid # 243805 ; http://n2t.net/addgene:243805 ; RRID:Addgene_243805)
